Addgene plasmid #96862: pWT049d
Purpose: guanine-agRNA (19 nt blocker with bulges, RFP activation)
Depositing lab: David Liu. Depositing organization: Harvard University. Publication: Aptazyme-embedded guide RNAs enable ligand-responsive genome editing and transcriptional activation. Tang W, Hu JH, Liu DR. Nat Commun. 2017 Jun 28;8:15939. doi: 10.1038/ncomms15939. PubMed 28656978.
Backbone
  Vector backbone: pFYF1320
  Vector type: Mammalian Expression
Growth in bacteria
  Bacterial resistance: Ampicillin, 100 μg/mL
  Growth temperature: 37°C
  Growth strain: DH5alpha
  Copy number: High Copy
Gene/Insert
  Gene/Insert name: guanine-agRNA (19 nt blocker with bulges, RFP activation)
  gRNA/shRNA sequence: ACTGCGGGATGGAGGAGACGGTACATCCAGCTGATGAGTCCCAAATAGGACGAAATACTATAATCGCGTGGATATGGCACGCAAGTTTCTACCGGGCACCGTAAATGTCCGACTAGTGTCCTGGATTCCACGTCCCCTCCACCCCACAGTGGTTTTAGAGCTAGAAATAGCAAGTTAAAATAAGGCTAGTCCGTTATCAACTTGAAAAAGTGGCACCGAGTCGGTGCTTTTTTT
  Species: H. sapiens (human)
  Cloning method: Unknown
Terms and licenses: Academic/Nonprofit Terms; Industry Terms: Not Available to Industry
How to cite: pWT049d was a gift from David Liu (Addgene plasmid # 96862 ; http://n2t.net/addgene:96862 ; RRID:Addgene_96862)
