[The description below was written by a language model from this plasmid's Addgene catalogue record and pLannotate feature annotations shown in this document.]
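Description:
pWT049d is a compact (about 2.4 kb) mammalian expression plasmid built on the pFYF1320 guide RNA backbone. It is propagated in E. coli at high copy through a ColE1/pUC-type origin of replication and selected with ampicillin via a β-lactamase gene driven by its native bla promoter. A fragment of a Gateway attB1 site sits upstream of the expression cassette. It appears to be a remnant of the backbone rather than a functional element here. No mammalian selection marker or reporter is annotated, so the plasmid serves purely as an RNA expression vector for transient delivery.

The payload is a guanine-responsive aptazyme-embedded guide RNA (agRNA) transcribed from the human U6 RNA polymerase III promoter. The annotated parts are a purine riboswitch aptamer domain followed by the Streptococcus pyogenes Cas9 guide RNA scaffold, with the spacer lying between them. According to the record, the transcript also carries a 19-nt blocker sequence containing bulges. In this design, the blocker pairs with the spacer to keep the guide inactive, and the guanine-sensing aptamer is coupled to a self-cleaving ribozyme. Ligand binding triggers cleavage, which releases the blocker and frees the spacer to direct Cas9 activity.

This variant is intended for RFP activation, meaning ligand-dependent transcriptional activation of an RFP reporter in human cells. That use presumably requires a Cas9-based transcriptional activator and a reporter supplied from separate constructs, neither of which is encoded here. The "19 nt blocker with bulges" label suggests it is one of a series of blocker designs compared for small-molecule control of guide RNA function.
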