Features (pLannotate 1.2.2; 7 found; start..end, strand, type, name):
     13..30      +  protein_bind   attB1 (fragment): mutant version of attB; recombination site for the Gateway® BP reaction BP Clonase™
     82..322     +  promoter       U6 promoter: RNA polymerase III promoter for human U6 snRNA
    365..464     +  ncRNA          Purine: Accession: RF00167 - Purine riboswitch
    482..557     +  misc_RNA       gRNA scaffold: guide RNA scaffold for the Streptococcus pyogenes CRISPR/Cas9 system
    661..1249    -  rep_origin     ori: high-copy-number ColE1/pMB1/pBR322/pUC origin of replication
   1420..2280    -  CDS            AmpR: β-lactamase; bla; confers resistance to ampicillin, carbenicillin, and related antibiotics
   2281..2385    -  promoter       AmpR promoter: bla
>Addgene plasmid #96862 | pWT049d | addgene full sequence | sequence record 189273 | Addgene NGS Result
GACGTCGCTAGCTGTACAAAAAAGCAGGCTTTAAAGGAACCAATTCAGTCGACTGGATCCGGTACCAAGG
TCGGGCAGGAAGAGGGCCTATTTCCCATGATTCCTTCATATTTGCATATACGATACAAGGCTGTTAGAGA
GATAATTAGAATTAATTTGACTGTAAACACAAAGATATTAGTACAAAATACGTGACGTAGAAAGTAATAA
TTTCTTGGGTAGTTTGCAGTTTTAAAATTATGTTTTAAAATGGACTATCATATGCTTACCGTAACTTGAA
AGTATTTCGATTTCTTGGCTTTATATATCTTGTGGAAAGGACGAAACACCACTGCGGGATGGAGGAGACG
GTACATCCAGCTGATGAGTCCCAAATAGGACGAAATACTATAATCGCGTGGATATGGCACGCAAGTTTCT
ACCGGGCACCGTAAATGTCCGACTAGTGTCCTGGATTCCACGTCCCCTCCACCCCACAGTGGTTTTAGAG
CTAGAAATAGCAAGTTAAAATAAGGCTAGTCCGTTATCAACTTGAAAAAGTGGCACCGAGTCGGTGCTTT
TTTTAAGCTTGGGCCGCTCGAGGTACCTCTCTACATATGACATGTGAGCAAAAGGCCAGCAAAAGGCCAG
GAACCGTAAAAAGGCCGCGTTGCTGGCGTTTTTCCATAGGCTCCGCCCCCCTGACGAGCATCACAAAAAT
CGACGCTCAAGTCAGAGGTGGCGAAACCCGACAGGACTATAAAGATACCAGGCGTTTCCCCCTGGAAGCT
CCCTCGTGCGCTCTCCTGTTCCGACCCTGCCGCTTACCGGATACCTGTCCGCCTTTCTCCCTTCGGGAAG
CGTGGCGCTTTCTCATAGCTCACGCTGTAGGTATCTCAGTTCGGTGTAGGTCGTTCGCTCCAAGCTGGGC
TGTGTGCACGAACCCCCCGTTCAGCCCGACCGCTGCGCCTTATCCGGTAACTATCGTCTTGAGTCCAACC
CGGTAAGACACGACTTATCGCCACTGGCAGCAGCCACTGGTAACAGGATTAGCAGAGCGAGGTATGTAGG
CGGTGCTACAGAGTTCTTGAAGTGGTGGCCTAACTACGGCTACACTAGAAGAACAGTATTTGGTATCTGC
GCTCTGCTGAAGCCAGTTACCTTCGGAAAAAGAGTTGGTAGCTCTTGATCCGGCAAACAAACCACCGCTG
GTAGCGGTGGTTTTTTTGTTTGCAAGCAGCAGATTACGCGCAGAAAAAAAGGATCTCAAGAAGATCCTTT
GATCTTTTCTACGGGGTCTGACGCTCAGTGGAACGAAAACTCACGTTAAGGGATTTTGGTCATGAGATTA
TCAAAAAGGATCTTCACCTAGATCCTTTTAAATTAAAAATGAAGTTTTAAATCAATCTAAAGTATATATG
AGTAAACTTGGTCTGACAGTTACCAATGCTTAATCAGTGAGGCACCTATCTCAGCGATCTGTCTATTTCG
TTCATCCATAGTTGCCTGACTCCCCGTCGTGTAGATAACTACGATACGGGAGGGCTTACCATCTGGCCCC
AGTGCTGCAATGATACCGCGAGACCCACGCTCACCGGCTCCAGATTTATCAGCAATAAACCAGCCAGCCG
GAAGGGCCGAGCGCAGAAGTGGTCCTGCAACTTTATCCGCCTCCATCCAGTCTATTAATTGTTGCCGGGA
AGCTAGAGTAAGTAGTTCGCCAGTTAATAGTTTGCGCAACGTTGTTGCCATTGCTACAGGCATCGTGGTG
TCACGCTCGTCGTTTGGTATGGCTTCATTCAGCTCCGGTTCCCAACGATCAAGGCGAGTTACATGATCCC
CCATGTTGTGCAAAAAAGCGGTTAGCTCCTTCGGTCCTCCGATCGTTGTCAGAAGTAAGTTGGCCGCAGT
GTTATCACTCATGGTTATGGCAGCACTGCATAATTCTCTTACTGTCATGCCATCCGTAAGATGCTTTTCT
GTGACTGGTGAGTACTCAACCAAGTCATTCTGAGAATAGTGTATGCGGCGACCGAGTTGCTCTTGCCCGG
CGTCAATACGGGATAATACCGCGCCACATAGCAGAACTTTAAAAGTGCTCATCATTGGAAAACGTTCTTC
GGGGCGAAAACTCTCAAGGATCTTACCGCTGTTGAGATCCAGTTCGATGTAACCCACTCGTGCACCCAAC
TGATCTTCAGCATCTTTTACTTTCACCAGCGTTTCTGGGTGAGCAAAAACAGGAAGGCAAAATGCCGCAA
AAAAGGGAATAAGGGCGACACGGAAATGTTGAATACTCATACTCTTCCTTTTTCAATATTATTGAAGCAT
TTATCAGGGTTATTGTCTCATGAGCGGATACATATTTGAATGTATTTAGAAAAATAAACAAATAGGGGTT
CCGCGCACATTTCCCCGAAAAGTGCCACCT
